Addgene plasmid #135758: PX330_ELK1_iso1_2
Purpose: Encodes gRNA for 3' target of human ELK1_iso1
Depositing lab: Richard M. Myers. Depositing organization: HudsonAlpha Institute for Biotechnology. Publication: CETCh-seq: CRISPR epitope tagging ChIP-seq of DNA-binding proteins. Savic D, Partridge EC, Newberry KM, Smith SB, Meadows SK, Roberts BS, Mackiewicz M, Mendenhall EM, Myers RM. Genome Res. 2015 Sep 9. 10.1101/gr.193540.115 PubMed 26355004.
Backbone
  Vector backbone: PX330
  Vector type: CRISPR
Growth in bacteria
  Bacterial resistance: Ampicillin, 100 μg/mL
  Growth temperature: 37°C
  Growth strain: DH5alpha
  Copy number: High Copy
Gene/Insert
  Gene/Insert name: ELK1_iso1 gRNA
  gRNA/shRNA sequence: GGTGGTGGTGGTAGTAGTCA
  Species: H. sapiens (human)
  Entrez Gene: ELK1
  Promoter: U6
  Cloning method: Restriction Enzyme; 5′ cloning site Unknown (unknown if destroyed)
Terms and licenses: Academic/Nonprofit Terms; Industry Terms: Not Available to Industry
How to cite: PX330_ELK1_iso1_2 was a gift from Richard M. Myers (Addgene plasmid # 135758 ; http://n2t.net/addgene:135758 ; RRID:Addgene_135758)
