[The description below was written by a language model from this plasmid's Addgene catalogue record and pLannotate feature annotations shown in this document.]
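Description:
PX330_ELK1_iso1_2 is a mammalian CRISPR/Cas9 expression plasmid built on the PX330 backbone, an all-in-one design that delivers both a single guide RNA and Streptococcus pyogenes Cas9 from one roughly 8.5 kb vector. It is maintained in E. coli as a high-copy plasmid through a ColE1/pUC-type origin and selected with ampicillin via the β-lactamase gene. An f1 phage origin is also present, along with a single annotated AAV2 inverted terminal repeat and short bom and rop fragments that are backbone remnants rather than functional parts of the payload.

The guide cassette sits at the start of the sequence. A human U6 RNA polymerase III promoter drives a 20-nucleotide spacer directed against human ELK1, fused to the S. pyogenes gRNA scaffold. A second, partial scaffold fragment is annotated just downstream. Cas9 is expressed from a separate Pol II unit consisting of a CMV enhancer, chicken β-actin promoter and hybrid intron. The annotation splits the coding region into contiguous N- and C-terminal portions that together make up one Cas9 reading frame. This frame ends in a bipartite nucleoplasmin nuclear localization signal and is terminated by the bovine growth hormone polyadenylation signal. The sequence between the intron and the annotated Cas9 start is not annotated.

According to the record, the guide targets the 3′ end of the ELK1 isoform 1 gene. The plasmid comes from a CRISPR epitope-tagging ChIP-seq approach for DNA-binding proteins, where a cut near the end of the coding sequence would let an epitope tag be inserted at the endogenous locus. The "_2" in the name suggests it is one of several guides for this target. The donor template is not part of this construct.
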