Features (pLannotate 1.2.2; 18 found; start..end, strand, type, name):
      1..241     +  promoter       U6 promoter: RNA polymerase III promoter for human U6 snRNA
    270..345     +  misc_RNA       gRNA scaffold: guide RNA scaffold for the Streptococcus pyogenes CRISPR/Cas9 system
    352..395     +  misc_RNA       gRNA scaffold (fragment): guide RNA scaffold for the Streptococcus pyogenes CRISPR/Cas9 system
    442..727     +  enhancer       CMV enhancer: human cytomegalovirus immediate early enhancer; contains an 18-bp deletion relative to the standard CMV enhancer
    729..1006    +  promoter       chicken β-actin promoter: No description available
   1007..1234    +  intron         hybrid intron: hybrid between chicken β-actin (CBA) and minute virus of mice (MMV) introns (Gray et al., 2011)
   1372..2973    +  CDS            Cas9(N): N-terminal portion of Streptococcus pyogenes Cas9 (Zetsche et al., 2015)
   2974..5472    +  CDS            Cas9(C): C-terminal portion of Streptococcus pyogenes Cas9 (Zetsche et al., 2015)
   5473..5520    +  CDS            nucleoplasmin NLS: bipartite nuclear localization signal from nucleoplasmin
   5554..5665    +  polyA_signal   bGH poly(A) signal: bovine growth hormone polyadenylation signal
   5770..5910    +  repeat_region  AAV2 ITR: inverted terminal repeat of adeno-associated virus serotype 2 inverted
   5915..5966    -  misc_feature   bom (fragment): basis of mobility region from pBR322
   5985..6440    +  rep_origin     f1 ori (sequence partly withheld): f1 bacteriophage origin of replication; arrow indicates direction of (+) strand synthesis
   6441..6490    -  misc_feature   bom (fragment): basis of mobility region from pBR322
   6592..6627    -  CDS            rop (fragment): Rop protein, which maintains plasmids at low copy number; rop
   6722..6826    +  promoter       AmpR promoter: bla
   6827..7687    +  CDS            AmpR: β-lactamase; bla; confers resistance to ampicillin, carbenicillin, and related antibiotics
   7858..8446    +  rep_origin     ori: high-copy-number ColE1/pMB1/pBR322/pUC origin of replication
>Addgene plasmid #135758 | PX330_ELK1_iso1_2 | addgene full sequence | sequence record 270070 | Addgene NGS Result
GAGGGCCTATTTCCCATGATTCCTTCATATTTGCATATACGATACAAGGCTGTTAGAGAGATAATTGGAA
TTAATTTGACTGTAAACACAAAGATATTAGTACAAAATACGTGACGTAGAAAGTAATAATTTCTTGGGTA
GTTTGCAGTTTTAAAATTATGTTTTAAAATGGACTATCATATGCTTACCGTAACTTGAAAGTATTTCGAT
TTCTTGGCTTTATATATCTTGTGGAAAGGACGAAACACCGGTGGTGGTGGTAGTAGTCAGTTTTAGAGCT
AGAAATAGCAAGTTAAAATAAGGCTAGTCCGTTATCAACTTGAAAAAGTGGCACCGAGTCGGTGCTTTTT
TGTTTTAGAGCTAGAAATAGCAAGTTAAAATAAGGCTAGTCCGTTTTTAGCGCGTGCGCCAATTCTGCAG
ACAAATGGCTCTAGAGGTACCCGTTACATAACTTACGGTAAATGGCCCGCCTGGCTGACCGCCCAACGAC
CCCCGCCCATTGACGTCAATAGTAACGCCAATAGGGACTTTCCATTGACGTCAATGGGTGGAGTATTTAC
GGTAAACTGCCCACTTGGCAGTACATCAAGTGTATCATATGCCAAGTACGCCCCCTATTGACGTCAATGA
CGGTAAATGGCCCGCCTGGCATTGTGCCCAGTACATGACCTTATGGGACTTTCCTACTTGGCAGTACATC
TACGTATTAGTCATCGCTATTACCATGGTCGAGGTGAGCCCCACGTTCTGCTTCACTCTCCCCATCTCCC
CCCCCTCCCCACCCCCAATTTTGTATTTATTTATTTTTTAATTATTTTGTGCAGCGATGGGGGCGGGGGG
GGGGGGGGGGCGCGCGCCGGGSGGGGGGGGGGGGGGGGGGGGGGGGGGSGGGGSGRGGSGGRGRGGTGCG
GCGGCAGCCAATCAGAGCGGCGCGCTCCGAAAGTTTCCTTTTATGGCGAGGCGGCGGCGGCGGCGGCCCT
ATAAAAAGCGAAGCGCGCGGCGGGCGGGAGTCGCTGCGCGCTGCCTTCGCCCCGTGCCCCGCTCCGCCGC
CGCCTCGCGCCGCCCGCCCCGGCTCTGACTGACCGCGTTACTCCCACAGGTGAGCGGGCGGGACGGCCCT
TCTCCTCCGGGCTGTAATTAGCTGAGCAAGAGGTAAGGGTTTAAGGGATGGTTGGTTGGTGGGGTATTAA
TGTTTAATTACCTGGAGCACCTGCCTGAAATCACTTTTTTTCAGGTTGGACCGGTGCCACCATGGACTAT
AAGGACCACGACGGAGACTACAAGGATCATGATATTGATTACAAAGACGATGACGATAAGATGGCCCCAA
AGAAGAAGCGGAAGGTCGGTATCCACGGAGTCCCAGCAGCCGACAAGAAGTACAGCATCGGCCTGGACAT
CGGCACCAACTCTGTGGGCTGGGCCGTGATCACCGACGAGTACAAGGTGCCCAGCAAGAAATTCAAGGTG
CTGGGCAACACCGACCGGCACAGCATCAAGAAGAACCTGATCGGAGCCCTGCTGTTCGACAGCGGCGAAA
CAGCCGAGGCCACCCGGCTGAAGAGAACCGCCAGAAGAAGATACACCAGACGGAAGAACCGGATCTGCTA
TCTGCAAGAGATCTTCAGCAACGAGATGGCCAAGGTGGACGACAGCTTCTTCCACAGACTGGAAGAGTCC
TTCCTGGTGGAAGAGGATAAGAAGCACGAGCGGCACCCCATCTTCGGCAACATCGTGGACGAGGTGGCCT
ACCACGAGAAGTACCCCACCATCTACCACCTGAGAAAGAAACTGGTGGACAGCACCGACAAGGCCGACCT
GCGGCTGATCTATCTGGCCCTGGCCCACATGATCAAGTTCCGGGGCCACTTCCTGATCGAGGGCGACCTG
AACCCCGACAACAGCGACGTGGACAAGCTGTTCATCCAGCTGGTGCAGACCTACAACCAGCTGTTCGAGG
AAAACCCCATCAACGCCAGCGGCGTGGACGCCAAGGCCATCCTGTCTGCCAGACTGAGCAAGAGCAGACG
GCTGGAAAATCTGATCGCCCAGCTGCCCGGCGAGAAGAAGAATGGCCTGTTCGGAAACCTGATTGCCCTG
AGCCTGGGCCTGACCCCCAACTTCAAGAGCAACTTCGACCTGGCCGAGGATGCCAAACTGCAGCTGAGCA
AGGACACCTACGACGACGACCTGGACAACCTGCTGGCCCAGATCGGCGACCAGTACGCCGACCTGTTTCT
GGCCGCCAAGAACCTGTCCGACGCCATCCTGCTGAGCGACATCCTGAGAGTGAACACCGAGATCACCAAG
GCCCCCCTGAGCGCCTCTATGATCAAGAGATACGACGAGCACCACCAGGACCTGACCCTGCTGAAAGCTC
TCGTGCGGCAGCAGCTGCCTGAGAAGTACAAAGAGATTTTCTTCGACCAGAGCAAGAACGGCTACGCCGG
CTACATTGACGGCGGAGCCAGCCAGGAAGAGTTCTACAAGTTCATCAAGCCCATCCTGGAAAAGATGGAC
GGCACCGAGGAACTGCTCGTGAAGCTGAACAGAGAGGACCTGCTGCGGAAGCAGCGGACCTTCGACAACG
GCAGCATCCCCCACCAGATCCACCTGGGAGAGCTGCACGCCATTCTGCGGCGGCAGGAAGATTTTTACCC
ATTCCTGAAGGACAACCGGGAAAAGATCGAGAAGATCCTGACCTTCCGCATCCCCTACTACGTGGGCCCT
CTGGCCAGGGGAAACAGCAGATTCGCCTGGATGACCAGAAAGAGCGAGGAAACCATCACCCCCTGGAACT
TCGAGGAAGTGGTGGACAAGGGCGCTTCCGCCCAGAGCTTCATCGAGCGGATGACCAACTTCGATAAGAA
CCTGCCCAACGAGAAGGTGCTGCCCAAGCACAGCCTGCTGTACGAGTACTTCACCGTGTATAACGAGCTG
ACCAAAGTGAAATACGTGACCGAGGGAATGAGAAAGCCCGCCTTCCTGAGCGGCGAGCAGAAAAAGGCCA
TCGTGGACCTGCTGTTCAAGACCAACCGGAAAGTGACCGTGAAGCAGCTGAAAGAGGACTACTTCAAGAA
AATCGAGTGCTTCGACTCCGTGGAAATCTCCGGCGTGGAAGATCGGTTCAACGCCTCCCTGGGCACATAC
CACGATCTGCTGAAAATTATCAAGGACAAGGACTTCCTGGACAATGAGGAAAACGAGGACATTCTGGAAG
ATATCGTGCTGACCCTGACACTGTTTGAGGACAGAGAGATGATCGAGGAACGGCTGAAAACCTATGCCCA
CCTGTTCGACGACAAAGTGATGAAGCAGCTGAAGCGGCGGAGATACACCGGCTGGGGCAGGCTGAGCCGG
AAGCTGATCAACGGCATCCGGGACAAGCAGTCCGGCAAGACAATCCTGGATTTCCTGAAGTCCGACGGCT
TCGCCAACAGAAACTTCATGCAGCTGATCCACGACGACAGCCTGACCTTTAAAGAGGACATCCAGAAAGC
CCAGGTGTCCGGCCAGGGCGATAGCCTGCACGAGCACATTGCCAATCTGGCCGGCAGCCCCGCCATTAAG
AAGGGCATCCTGCAGACAGTGAAGGTGGTGGACGAGCTCGTGAAAGTGATGGGCCGGCACAAGCCCGAGA
ACATCGTGATCGAAATGGCCAGAGAGAACCAGACCACCCAGAAGGGACAGAAGAACAGCCGCGAGAGAAT
GAAGCGGATCGAAGAGGGCATCAAAGAGCTGGGCAGCCAGATCCTGAAAGAACACCCCGTGGAAAACACC
CAGCTGCAGAACGAGAAGCTGTACCTGTACTACCTGCAGAATGGGCGGGATATGTACGTGGACCAGGAAC
TGGACATCAACCGGCTGTCCGACTACGATGTGGACCATATCGTGCCTCAGAGCTTTCTGAAGGACGACTC
CATCGACAACAAGGTGCTGACCAGAAGCGACAAGAACCGGGGCAAGAGCGACAACGTGCCCTCCGAAGAG
GTCGTGAAGAAGATGAAGAACTACTGGCGGCAGCTGCTGAACGCCAAGCTGATTACCCAGAGAAAGTTCG
ACAATCTGACCAAGGCCGAGAGAGGCGGCCTGAGCGAACTGGATAAGGCCGGCTTCATCAAGAGACAGCT
GGTGGAAACCCGGCAGATCACAAAGCACGTGGCACAGATCCTGGACTCCCGGATGAACACTAAGTACGAC
GAGAATGACAAGCTGATCCGGGAAGTGAAAGTGATCACCCTGAAGTCCAAGCTGGTGTCCGATTTCCGGA
AGGATTTCCAGTTTTACAAAGTGCGCGAGATCAACAACTACCACCACGCCCACGACGCCTACCTGAACGC
CGTCGTGGGAACCGCCCTGATCAAAAAGTACCCTAAGCTGGAAAGCGAGTTCGTGTACGGCGACTACAAG
GTGTACGACGTGCGGAAGATGATCGCCAAGAGCGAGCAGGAAATCGGCAAGGCTACCGCCAAGTACTTCT
TCTACAGCAACATCATGAACTTTTTCAAGACCGAGATTACCCTGGCCAACGGCGAGATCCGGAAGCGGCC
TCTGATCGAGACAAACGGCGAAACCGGGGAGATCGTGTGGGATAAGGGCCGGGATTTTGCCACCGTGCGG
AAAGTGCTGAGCATGCCCCAAGTGAATATCGTGAAAAAGACCGAGGTGCAGACAGGCGGCTTCAGCAAAG
AGTCTATCCTGCCCAAGAGGAACAGCGATAAGCTGATCGCCAGAAAGAAGGACTGGGACCCTAAGAAGTA
CGGCGGCTTCGACAGCCCCACCGTGGCCTATTCTGTGCTGGTGGTGGCCAAAGTGGAAAAGGGCAAGTCC
AAGAAACTGAAGAGTGTGAAAGAGCTGCTGGGGATCACCATCATGGAAAGAAGCAGCTTCGAGAAGAATC
CCATCGACTTTCTGGAAGCCAAGGGCTACAAAGAAGTGAAAAAGGACCTGATCATCAAGCTGCCTAAGTA
CTCCCTGTTCGAGCTGGAAAACGGCCGGAAGAGAATGCTGGCCTCTGCCGGCGAACTGCAGAAGGGAAAC
GAACTGGCCCTGCCCTCCAAATATGTGAACTTCCTGTACCTGGCCAGCCACTATGAGAAGCTGAAGGGCT
CCCCCGAGGATAATGAGCAGAAACAGCTGTTTGTGGAACAGCACAAGCACTACCTGGACGAGATCATCGA
GCAGATCAGCGAGTTCTCCAAGAGAGTGATCCTGGCCGACGCTAATCTGGACAAAGTGCTGTCCGCCTAC
AACAAGCACCGGGATAAGCCCATCAGAGAGCAGGCCGAGAATATCATCCACCTGTTTACCCTGACCAATC
TGGGAGCCCCTGCCGCCTTCAAGTACTTTGACACCACCATCGACCGGAAGAGGTACACCAGCACCAAAGA
GGTGCTGGACGCCACCCTGATCCACCAGAGCATCACCGGCCTGTACGAGACACGGATCGACCTGTCTCAG
CTGGGAGGCGACAAAAGGCCGGCGGCCACGAAAAAGGCCGGCCAGGCAAAAAAGAAAAAGTAAGAATTCC
TAGAGCTCGCTGATCAGCCTCGACTGTGCCTTCTAGTTGCCAGCCATCTGTTGTTTGCCCCTCCCCCGTG
CCTTCCTTGACCCTGGAAGGTGCCACTCCCACTGTCCTTTCCTAATAAAATGAGGAAATTGCATCGCATT
GTCTGAGTAGGTGTCATTCTATTCTGGGGGGTGGGGTGGGGCAGGACAGCAAGGGGGAGGATTGGGAAGA
GAATAGCAGGCATGCTGGGGAGCGGCCGCAGGAACCCCTAGTGATGGAGTTGGCCACTCCCTCTCTGCGC
GCTCGCTCGCTCACTGAGGCCGGGCGACCAAAGGTCGCCCGACGCCCGGGCTTTGCCCGGGCGGCCTCAG
TGAGCGAGCGAGCGCGCAGCTGCCTGCAGGGGCGCCTGATGCGGTATTTTCTCCTTACGCATCTGTGCGG
TATTTCACACCGCATA
[95 nt withheld, positions 5967-6061]
T
[46 nt withheld, positions 6063-6108]
C
[141 nt withheld, positions 6110-6250]
CCTTTGACGTTGGAGTCCACGTTCTTT
[37 nt withheld, positions 6278-6314]
ACTCTATCTCGGGCTATTCTTTTGATTTATAAGGGATTTTGCCGATTTCGGTCTATTGGTTAAAAAATGA
GCTGATTTAACAAAAATTTAACGCGAATTTTAACAAAATATTAACGTTTACAATTTTATGGTGCACTCTC
AGTACAATCTGCTCTGATGCCGCATAGTTAAGCCAGCCCCGACACCCGCCAACACCCGCTGACGCGCCCT
GACGGGCTTGTCTGCTCCCGGCATCCGCTTACAGACAAGCTGTGACCGTCTCCGGGAGCTGCATGTGTCA
GAGGTTTTCACCGTCATCACCGAAACGCGCGAGACGAAAGGGCCTCGTGATACGCCTATTTTTATAGGTT
AATGTCATGATAATAATGGTTTCTTAGACGTCAGGTGGCACTTTTCGGGGAAATGTGCGCGGAACCCCTA
TTTGTTTATTTTTCTAAATACATTCAAATATGTATCCGCTCATGAGACAATAACCCTGATAAATGCTTCA
ATAATATTGAAAAAGGAAGAGTATGAGTATTCAACATTTCCGTGTCGCCCTTATTCCCTTTTTTGCGGCA
TTTTGCCTTCCTGTTTTTGCTCACCCAGAAACGCTGGTGAAAGTAAAAGATGCTGAAGATCAGTTGGGTG
CACGAGTGGGTTACATCGAACTGGATCTCAACAGCGGTAAGATCCTTGAGAGTTTTCGCCCCGAAGAACG
TTTTCCAATGATGAGCACTTTTAAAGTTCTGCTATGTGGCGCGGTATTATCCCGTATTGACGCCGGGCAA
GAGCAACTCGGTCGCCGCATACACTATTCTCAGAATGACTTGGTTGAGTACTCACCAGTCACAGAAAAGC
ATCTTACGGATGGCATGACAGTAAGAGAATTATGCAGTGCTGCCATAACCATGAGTGATAACACTGCGGC
CAACTTACTTCTGACAACGATCGGAGGACCGAAGGAGCTAACCGCTTTTTTGCACAACATGGGGGATCAT
GTAACTCGCCTTGATCGTTGGGAACCGGAGCTGAATGAAGCCATACCAAACGACGAGCGTGACACCACGA
TGCCTGTAGCAATGGCAACAACGTTGCGCAAACTATTAACTGGCGAACTACTTACTCTAGCTTCCCGGCA
ACAATTAATAGACTGGATGGAGGCGGATAAAGTTGCAGGACCACTTCTGCGCTCGGCCCTTCCGGCTGGC
TGGTTTATTGCTGATAAATCTGGAGCCGGTGAGCGTGGAAGCCGCGGTATCATTGCAGCACTGGGGCCAG
ATGGTAAGCCCTCCCGTATCGTAGTTATCTACACGACGGGGAGTCAGGCAACTATGGATGAACGAAATAG
ACAGATCGCTGAGATAGGTGCCTCACTGATTAAGCATTGGTAACTGTCAGACCAAGTTTACTCATATATA
CTTTAGATTGATTTAAAACTTCATTTTTAATTTAAAAGGATCTAGGTGAAGATCCTTTTTGATAATCTCA
TGACCAAAATCCCTTAACGTGAGTTTTCGTTCCACTGAGCGTCAGACCCCGTAGAAAAGATCAAAGGATC
TTCTTGAGATCCTTTTTTTCTGCGCGTAATCTGCTGCTTGCAAACAAAAAAACCACCGCTACCAGCGGTG
GTTTGTTTGCCGGATCAAGAGCTACCAACTCTTTTTCCGAAGGTAACTGGCTTCAGCAGAGCGCAGATAC
CAAATACTGTTCTTCTAGTGTAGCCGTAGTTAGGCCACCACTTCAAGAACTCTGTAGCACCGCCTACATA
CCTCGCTCTGCTAATCCTGTTACCAGTGGCTGCTGCCAGTGGCGATAAGTCGTGTCTTACCGGGTTGGAC
TCAAGACGATAGTTACCGGATAAGGCGCAGCGGTCGGGCTGAACGGGGGGTTCGTGCACACAGCCCAGCT
TGGAGCGAACGACCTACACCGAACTGAGATACCTACAGCGTGAGCTATGAGAAAGCGCCACGCTTCCCGA
AGGGAGAAAGGCGGACAGGTATCCGGTAAGCGGCAGGGTCGGAACAGGAGAGCGCACGAGGGAGCTTCCA
GGGGGAAACGCCTGGTATCTTTATAGTCCTGTCGGGTTTCGCCACCTCTGACTTGAGCGTCGATTTTTGT
GATGCTCGTCAGGGGGGCGGAGCCTATGGAAAAACGCCAGCAACGCGGCCTTTTTACGGTTCCTGGCCTT
TTGCTGGCCTTTTGCTCACATGT
